Addgene plasmid #234636: pSLB027
Purpose: pET-28a(+) based plasmid for expression of H16_B1102 from Cupriavidus necator H16, with N-terminal hexahistidine tag
Depositing lab: Gregg Beckham. Depositing organization: National Laboratory of the Rockies (NLR). Publication: Insights into genetic determinants of volatile fatty acid catabolism in Cupriavidus necator H16. Holmes EC, Breunig SL, Johnson CW, Beckham GT, Bleem AC. Appl Environ Microbiol. 2025 Jun 12:e0051525. doi: 10.1128/aem.00515-25. PubMed 40503888.
Backbone
  Vector backbone: pET-28a(+)
  Total vector size (bp): 6945
  Vector type: Bacterial Expression
Growth in bacteria
  Bacterial resistance: Kanamycin, 50 μg/mL
  Growth temperature: 37°C
  Growth strain: DH5alpha
  Copy number: High Copy
Gene/Insert
  Gene/Insert name: H16_B1102
  Entrez Gene: H16_RS24270 (a.k.a. H16_RS24270, H16_B1102)
  Tag / fusion protein: 6x-His (N terminal on insert)
Resource information
  A portion of this plasmid was derived from a plasmid made by: Plasmids were first synthesized by TWIST and were re-prepared in house.
Terms and licenses: Academic/Nonprofit Terms; Industry Terms: Not Available to Industry
How to cite: pSLB027 was a gift from Gregg Beckham (Addgene plasmid # 234636 ; http://n2t.net/addgene:234636 ; RRID:Addgene_234636)
