[The description below was written by a language model from this plasmid's Addgene catalogue record and pLannotate feature annotations shown in this document.]
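Description:
pSLB027 is a 6,945 bp bacterial expression plasmid built on the pET-28a(+) backbone for producing the protein encoded by locus H16_B1102 of Cupriavidus necator H16 with an N-terminal hexahistidine tag. It is propagated in E. coli under kanamycin selection, conferred by the aph(3')-Ia aminoglycoside phosphotransferase gene. It replicates from a ColE1/pBR322-type origin accompanied by the bom region and the rop gene. The catalogue lists it as high copy, although Rop normally moderates copy number. An f1 origin is also present, allowing single-stranded DNA production with helper phage. Short annotated fragments of a tetracycline resistance gene and an AmpR promoter are backbone remnants or partial matches rather than functional markers.

The expression cassette follows the standard pET arrangement. A T7 promoter is immediately followed by a lac operator, then the strong T7 gene 10 ribosome binding site, a His-tag sequence (partially matched by the annotation tool to a composite tag) and a thrombin cleavage site that would allow tag removal after purification. The H16_B1102 coding region is not annotated itself but evidently occupies the unannotated stretch of roughly 1.6 kb between the thrombin site and the downstream elements. A second His-coding fragment lies just before the T7 terminator, as in the parental vector. The record describes only an N-terminal tag, so whether this downstream sequence is translated is not stated. The plasmid-borne lacI gene with its own promoter supplies repressor, keeping transcription off until IPTG is added in a host supplying T7 RNA polymerase.

The insert was commercially synthesized, and the associated work concerns the genetic determinants of volatile fatty acid catabolism in C. necator. This suggests use in recombinant production and affinity purification of the protein for characterization, although the record does not state its function.
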