Features (pLannotate 1.2.2; 20 found; start..end, strand, type, name):
      1..19      +  promoter       T7 promoter: promoter for bacteriophage T7 RNA polymerase
     20..44      +  protein_bind   lac operator: The lac repressor binds to the lac operator to inhibit transcription in E. coli. This inhibition can be relieved by adding lactose or isopropyl-β-D-thiogalactopyranoside (IPTG). lac repressor encoded by lacI
     59..81      +  RBS            RBS: efficient ribosome binding site from bacteriophage T7 gene 10 (Olins and Rangwala, 1989)
    100..116     +  CDS            capTEV™ (fragment): composite tag for in vivo biotinylation, TEV protease cleavage, and 6xHis tagging
    127..144     +  CDS            thrombin site: thrombin recognition and cleavage site
   1810..1827    +  CDS            9xHis (fragment): 9xHis affinity tag
   1837..1886    +  CDS            SET1 (fragment): solubility-enhancement tag derived from T7 phage gene 10B
   1894..1941    +  terminator     T7 terminator: transcription terminator for bacteriophage T7 RNA polymerase
   1978..2406    +  rep_origin     f1 ori (sequence partly withheld): f1 bacteriophage origin of replication; arrow indicates direction of (+) strand synthesis
   2459..2516    +  promoter       AmpR promoter (fragment): bla
   2525..3340    -  CDS            KanR: aminoglycoside phosphotransferase; aph(3')-Ia; confers resistance to kanamycin in bacteria or G418 (Geneticin®) in eukaryotes
   3462..4050    +  rep_origin     ori: high-copy-number ColE1/pMB1/pBR322/pUC origin of replication
   4236..4375    -  misc_feature   bom: basis of mobility region from pBR322
   4477..4668    -  CDS            rop: Rop protein, which maintains plasmids at low copy number; rop
   4685..5065    +  CDS            YPB1_ECOLX: Protein predicted: Swiss-Prot protein existence level 4. From Escherichia coli.
   5137..5428    -  CDS            TcR (fragment): tetracycline efflux protein; tet; confers resistance to tetracycline
   5443..5464    -  protein_bind   CAP binding site: CAP binding activates transcription in the presence of cAMP. E. coli catabolite activator protein
   5477..6559    -  CDS            lacI: lac repressor; lacI; The lac repressor binds to the lac operator to inhibit transcription in E. coli. This inhibition can be relieved by adding lactose or isopropyl-β-D-thiogalactopyranoside (IPTG).
   6560..6637    -  promoter       lacI promoter: lacI
   6645..6924    -  CDS            TcR (fragment): tetracycline efflux protein; tet; confers resistance to tetracycline
>Addgene plasmid #234636 | pSLB027 | addgene full sequence | sequence record 467864 | Addgene NGS Result
TAATACGACTCACTATAGGGGAATTGTGAGCGGATAACAATTCCCCTCTAGAAATAATTTTGTTTAACTT
TAAGAAGGAGATATACCATGGGCAGCAGCCATCATCATCATCATCACAGCAGCGGCCTGGTGCCGCGCGG
CAGCCATATGATGCGTGATTACGCCCAAGCATTCGACGGCTTTTCCTATGACGATGCCGTCGCACGGCAA
CTGCACGGCTCCCAAGAGGCTATGAACGCATGCGTTGAGTGTTGCGACCGTCACGCGTTGCCTGGCCGGA
TTGCACTGTTCTGGGAAGGCCGCGATGGTAACAGCCGGTCCTGGACTTTCACCGAGTTACAGGCTTTGTC
CGCACAGTTTGCTGGTTTTCTGAAGGCGCAAGGAGTACAACCAGGGGATAGAGTTGCCGGCCTGCTGCCG
CGTAATGCAGAACTTCTGGTGACTATCTTGGGAACGTGGCGGGCAGGGGCGGTGTACCAACCCTTATTTA
CAGCTTTCGGGCCCAAGGCCATTGAGCACCGGCTGAACGCATCGGGCGCAAAAGTGGTCGTTACAGATGG
CGCCAACCGCCCTAAGTTGGACGACGTCGATGGTTGTCCGGCGATCGTCACCGTTGCCGGCGACAAAGGA
CGTGGACTGGTCAGAGGTGACTTCTCTTTCTGGGCGGAACTGGAAAGACAGCCGGCCTCGTTTGAACCCG
TGCCGAGACGCGGTGATGATCCTTTCTTAATGATGTTCACAAGTGGAACCACCGGGCCTGCCAAGCCTTT
GCTGGTTCCGTTGAAGGCCATAGCCGCCTTTGCCGGGTACATGTCTGATGCAGTTGACCTTCGCGCAGAA
GACGCCTTTTGGAATTTGGCAGACCCCGGCTGGGCTTACGGTCTTTACTACGCTGTGACCGGGCCGTTGG
CGCTCGGTCACCCTACCACGTTCTACGACGGCCCCTTCACTGTAGAGAGTACTTGCAGAGTAATTCGAAA
GTACGGCATCACAAATCTCGCCGGTTCACCGACCGCCTATCGACTGCTTATCGCCGCCGGTGAAGCCGTC
TCCGGTCCGTTACGTGGTCGATTGCGAGCTGTTAGCAGCGCAGGCGAGCCGTTAAATCCCGAGGTCATTC
GCTGGTTCGCAAGTGAGCTGGGCGTAACGATCCACGACCACTACGGCCAAACTGAGTTGGGTATGGTACT
GTGTAATCACCACGCCCTGGCCCATCCTGTTCGCATGGGCGCAGCGGGATTTGCCTCGCCGGGGCATCGA
GTTGTGGTTGTCGACGACGAACAGAGAGAACTCCCACCGGGTCGGCCTGGAACACTGGCTTTGGACCTCA
AACGGTCTCCAATGTGCTGGTTCGGTGGGTACCACGGCACGCCCACGAGTGGATTTGCGGGTGGGTACTA
TTTGACAGGGGACTCGGCGGAGCTCAATGACGACGGTTCAATCTCTTTCATCGGCCGGGCAGACGACGTC
ATCACGACGAGCGGTTATCGCGTTGGTCCCTTTGACGTGGAGTCCGCCTTAATCGAGCATCCTGCCGTTG
TAGAGGCCGCTGTAATAGGTAAGCCTGACCCTGAAAGAACGGAGTTAATAAAGGCATTCGTTGTGCTTGA
CCCACAATACAGAGCGGCGCCTGAATTAGCAGAGGCTCTGCGGCAGCATGTTCGGAAGCGTTTGGCTGCA
CATGCATACCCGCGGGAAATTGAATTTGTGGTGGAGCTGCCCAAAACGCCCAGTGGCAAGGTACAGCGTT
TTATTCTCCGGAACCAAGAAGTTGCGCGTGCGCGCGAGGCCGCCGCTGCGTGACTCGAGCACCACCACCA
CCACCACTGAGATCCGGCTGCTAACAAAGCCCGAAAGGAAGCTGAGTTGGCTGCTGCCACCGCTGAGCAA
TAACTAGCATAACCCCTTGGGGCCTCTAAACGGGTCTTGAGGGGTTTTTTGCTGAAAGGAGGAACTATAT
CCGGATTGGCGAATGGG
[124 nt withheld, positions 1978-2101]
C
[91 nt withheld, positions 2103-2193]
A
[49 nt withheld, positions 2195-2243]
CCTTTGACGTTGGAGTCCACGTTCTTT
[37 nt withheld, positions 2271-2307]
ACCCTATCTCGGTCTATTCTTTTGATTTATAAGGGATTTTGCCGATTTCGGCCTATTGGTTAAAAAATGA
GCTGATTTAACAAAAATTTAACGCGAATTTTAACAAAATATTAACGCTTACAATTTAGGTGGCACTTTTC
GGGGAAATGTGCGCGGAACCCCTATTTGTTTATTTTTCTAAATACATTCAAATATGTATCCGCTCATGAA
TTAATTCTTAGAAAAACTCATCGAGCATCAAATGAAACTGCAATTTATTCATATCAGGATTATCAATACC
ATATTTTTGAAAAAGCCGTTTCTGTAATGAAGGAGAAAACTCACCGAGGCAGTTCCATAGGATGGCAAGA
TCCTGGTATCGGTCTGCGATTCCGACTCGTCCAACATCAATACAACCTATTAATTTCCCCTCGTCAAAAA
TAAGGTTATCAAGTGAGAAATCACCATGAGTGACGACTGAATCCGGTGAGAATGGCAAAAGTTTATGCAT
TTCTTTCCAGACTTGTTCAACAGGCCAGCCATTACGCTCGTCATCAAAATCACTCGCATCAACCAAACCG
TTATTCATTCGTGATTGCGCCTGAGCGAGACGAAATACGCGATCGCTGTTAAAAGGACAATTACAAACAG
GAATCGAATGCAACCGGCGCAGGAACACTGCCAGCGCATCAACAATATTTTCACCTGAATCAGGATATTC
TTCTAATACCTGGAATGCTGTTTTCCCGGGGATCGCAGTGGTGAGTAACCATGCATCATCAGGAGTACGG
ATAAAATGCTTGATGGTCGGAAGAGGCATAAATTCCGTCAGCCAGTTTAGTCTGACCATCTCATCTGTAA
CATCATTGGCAACGCTACCTTTGCCATGTTTCAGAAACAACTCTGGCGCATCGGGCTTCCCATACAATCG
ATAGATTGTCGCACCTGATTGCCCGACATTATCGCGAGCCCATTTATACCCATATAAATCAGCATCCATG
TTGGAATTTAATCGCGGCCTAGAGCAAGACGTTTCCCGTTGAATATGGCTCATAACACCCCTTGTATTAC
TGTTTATGTAAGCAGACAGTTTTATTGTTCATGACCAAAATCCCTTAACGTGAGTTTTCGTTCCACTGAG
CGTCAGACCCCGTAGAAAAGATCAAAGGATCTTCTTGAGATCCTTTTTTTCTGCGCGTAATCTGCTGCTT
GCAAACAAAAAAACCACCGCTACCAGCGGTGGTTTGTTTGCCGGATCAAGAGCTACCAACTCTTTTTCCG
AAGGTAACTGGCTTCAGCAGAGCGCAGATACCAAATACTGTCCTTCTAGTGTAGCCGTAGTTAGGCCACC
ACTTCAAGAACTCTGTAGCACCGCCTACATACCTCGCTCTGCTAATCCTGTTACCAGTGGCTGCTGCCAG
TGGCGATAAGTCGTGTCTTACCGGGTTGGACTCAAGACGATAGTTACCGGATAAGGCGCAGCGGTCGGGC
TGAACGGGGGGTTCGTGCACACAGCCCAGCTTGGAGCGAACGACCTACACCGAACTGAGATACCTACAGC
GTGAGCTATGAGAAAGCGCCACGCTTCCCGAAGGGAGAAAGGCGGACAGGTATCCGGTAAGCGGCAGGGT
CGGAACAGGAGAGCGCACGAGGGAGCTTCCAGGGGGAAACGCCTGGTATCTTTATAGTCCTGTCGGGTTT
CGCCACCTCTGACTTGAGCGTCGATTTTTGTGATGCTCGTCAGGGGGGCGGAGCCTATGGAAAAACGCCA
GCAACGCGGCCTTTTTACGGTTCCTGGCCTTTTGCTGGCCTTTTGCTCACATGTTCTTTCCTGCGTTATC
CCCTGATTCTGTGGATAACCGTATTACCGCCTTTGAGTGAGCTGATACCGCTCGCCGCAGCCGAACGACC
GAGCGCAGCGAGTCAGTGAGCGAGGAAGCGGAAGAGCGCCTGATGCGGTATTTTCTCCTTACGCATCTGT
GCGGTATTTCACACCGCAATGGTGCACTCTCAGTACAATCTGCTCTGATGCCGCATAGTTAAGCCAGTAT
ACACTCCGCTATCGCTACGTGACTGGGTCATGGCTGCGCCCCGACACCCGCCAACACCCGCTGACGCGCC
CTGACGGGCTTGTCTGCTCCCGGCATCCGCTTACAGACAAGCTGTGACCGTCTCCGGGAGCTGCATGTGT
CAGAGGTTTTCACCGTCATCACCGAAACGCGCGAGGCAGCTGCGGTAAAGCTCATCAGCGTGGTCGTGAA
GCGATTCACAGATGTCTGCCTGTTCATCCGCGTCCAGCTCGTTGAGTTTCTCCAGAAGCGTTAATGTCTG
GCTTCTGATAAAGCGGGCCATGTTAAGGGCGGTTTTTTCCTGTTTGGTCACTGATGCCTCCGTGTAAGGG
GGATTTCTGTTCATGGGGGTAATGATACCGATGAAACGAGAGAGGATGCTCACGATACGGGTTACTGATG
ATGAACATGCCCGGTTACTGGAACGTTGTGAGGGTAAACAACTGGCGGTATGGATGCGGCGGGACCAGAG
AAAAATCACTCAGGGTCAATGCCAGCGCTTCGTTAATACAGATGTAGGTGTTCCACAGGGTAGCCAGCAG
CATCCTGCGATGCAGATCCGGAACATAATGGTGCAGGGCGCTGACTTCCGCGTTTCCAGACTTTACGAAA
CACGGAAACCGAAGACCATTCATGTTGTTGCTCAGGTCGCAGACGTTTTGCAGCAGCAGTCGCTTCACGT
TCGCTCGCGTATCGGTGATTCATTCTGCTAACCAGTAAGGCAACCCCGCCAGCCTAGCCGGGTCCTCAAC
GACAGGAGCACGATCATGCGCACCCGTGGGGCCGCCATGCCGGCGATAATGGCCTGCTTCTCGCCGAAAC
GTTTGGTGGCGGGACCAGTGACGAAGGCTTGAGCGAGGGCGTGCAAGATTCCGAATACCGCAAGCGACAG
GCCGATCATCGTCGCGCTCCAGCGAAAGCGGTCCTCGCCGAAAATGACCCAGAGCGCTGCCGGCACCTGT
CCTACGAGTTGCATGATAAAGAAGACAGTCATAAGTGCGGCGACGATAGTCATGCCCCGCGCCCACCGGA
AGGAGCTGACTGGGTTGAAGGCTCTCAAGGGCATCGGTCGAGATCCCGGTGCCTAATGAGTGAGCTAACT
TACATTAATTGCGTTGCGCTCACTGCCCGCTTTCCAGTCGGGAAACCTGTCGTGCCAGCTGCATTAATGA
ATCGGCCAACGCGCGGGGAGAGGCGGTTTGCGTATTGGGCGCCAGGGTGGTTTTTCTTTTCACCAGTGAG
ACGGGCAACAGCTGATTGCCCTTCACCGCCTGGCCCTGAGAGAGTTGCAGCAAGCGGTCCACGCTGGTTT
GCCCCAGCAGGCGAAAATCCTGTTTGATGGTGGTTAACGGCGGGATATAACATGAGCTGTCTTCGGTATC
GTCGTATCCCACTACCGAGATATCCGCACCAACGCGCAGCCCGGACTCGGTAATGGCGCGCATTGCGCCC
AGCGCCATCTGATCGTTGGCAACCAGCATCGCAGTGGGAACGATGCCCTCATTCAGCATTTGCATGGTTT
GTTGAAAACCGGACATGGCACTCCAGTCGCCTTCCCGTTCCGCTATCGGCTGAATTTGATTGCGAGTGAG
ATATTTATGCCAGCCAGCCAGACGCAGACGCGCCGAGACAGAACTTAATGGGCCCGCTAACAGCGCGATT
TGCTGGTGACCCAATGCGACCAGATGCTCCACGCCCAGTCGCGTACCGTCTTCATGGGAGAAAATAATAC
TGTTGATGGGTGTCTGGTCAGAGACATCAAGAAATAACGCCGGAACATTAGTGCAGGCAGCTTCCACAGC
AATGGCATCCTGGTCATCCAGCGGATAGTTAATGATCAGCCCACTGACGCGTTGCGCGAGAAGATTGTGC
ACCGCCGCTTTACAGGCTTCGACGCCGCTTCGTTCTACCATCGACACCACCACGCTGGCACCCAGTTGAT
CGGCGCGAGATTTAATCGCCGCGACAATTTGCGACGGCGCGTGCAGGGCCAGACTGGAGGTGGCAACGCC
AATCAGCAACGACTGTTTGCCCGCCAGTTGTTGTGCCACGCGGTTGGGAATGTAATTCAGCTCCGCCATC
GCCGCTTCCACTTTTTCCCGCGTTTTCGCAGAAACGTGGCTGGCCTGGTTCACCACGCGGGAAACGGTCT
GATAAGAGACACCGGCATACTCTGCGACATCGTATAACGTTACTGGTTTCACATTCACCACCCTGAATTG
ACTCTCTTCCGGGCGCTATCATGCCATACCGCGAAAGGTTTTGCGCCATTCGATGGTGTCCGGGATCTCG
ACGCTCTCCCTTATGCGACTCCTGCATTAGGAAGCAGCCCAGTAGTAGGTTGAGGCCGTTGAGCACCGCC
GCCGCAAGGAATGGTGCATGCAAGGAGATGGCGCCCAACAGTCCCCCGGCCACGGGGCCTGCCACCATAC
CCACGCCGAAACAAGCGCTCATGAGCCCGAAGTGGCGAGCCCGATCTTCCCCATCGGTGATGTCGGCGAT
ATAGGCGCCAGCAACCGCACCTGTGGCGCCGGTGATGCCGGCCACGATGCGTCCGGCGTAGAGGATCGAG
ATCTCGATCCCGCGAAAT
